>Addgene plasmid #85530 | FgH1tUTG_huMcl-1.1 | addgene full sequence | sequence record 169879 | Addgene NGS Result
GTACTGGGTCTCTCTGGTTAGACCAGATCTGAGCCTGGGAGCTCTCTGGCTAACTAGGGAACCCACTGCT
TAAGCCTCAATAAAGCTTGCCTTGAGTGCTTCAAGTAGTGTGTGCCCGTCTGTTGTGTGACTCTGGTAAC
TAGAGATCCCTCAGACCCTTTTAGTCAGTGTGGAAAATCTCTAGCAGGGCCCGTTTAAACCCGCTGATCA
GCCTCGACTGTGCCTTCTAGTTGCCAGCCATCTGTTGTTTGCCCCTCCCCCGTGCCTTCCTTGACCCTGG
AAGGTGCCACTCCCACTGTCCTTTCCTAATAAAATGAGGAAATTGCATCGCATTGTCTGAGTAGGTGTCA
TTCTATTCTGGGGGGTGGGGTGGGGCAGGACAGCAAGGGGGAGGATTGGGAAGACAATAGCAGGCATGCT
GGGGATGCGGTGGGCTCTATGGCTTCTGAGGCGGAAAGAACCAGCTGGGGCTCTAGGGGGTATCCCC
[124 nt withheld, positions 488-611]
C
[91 nt withheld, positions 613-703]
A
[49 nt withheld, positions 705-753]
CCTTTGACGTTGGAGTCCACGTTCTTT
[37 nt withheld, positions 781-817]
ACCCTATCTCGGTCTATTCTTTTGATTTATAAGGGATTTTGCCGATTTCGGCCTATTGGTTAAAAAATGA
GCTGATTTAACAAAAATTTAACGCGAATTAATTCTGTGGAATGTGTGTCAGTTAGGGTGTGGAAAGTCCC
CAGGCTCCCCAGCAGGCAGAAGTATGCAAAGCATGCATCTCAATTAGTCAGCAACCAGGTGTGGAAAGTC
CCCAGGCTCCCCAGCAGGCAGAAGTATGCAAAGCATGCATCTCAATTAGTCAGCAACCATAGTCCCGCCC
CTAACTCCGCCCATCCCGCCCCTAACTCCGCCCAGTTCCGCCCATTCTCCGCCCCATGGCTGACTAATTT
TTTTTATTTATGCAGAGGCCGAGGCCGCCTCTGCCTCTGAGCTATTCCAGAAGTAGTGAGGAGGCTTTTT
TGGAGGCCTAGGCTTTTGCAAAAAGCTCCCGGGAGCTTGTATATCCATTTTCGGATCTGATCAGCACGTG
TTGACAATTAATCATCGGCATAGTATATCGGCATAGTATAATACGACAAGGTGAGGAACTAAACCATGGC
CAAGTTGACCAGTGCCGTTCCGGTGCTCACCGCGCGCGACGTCGCCGGAGCGGTCGAGTTCTGGACCGAC
CGGCTCGGGTTCTCCCGGGACTTCGTGGAGGACGACTTCGCCGGTGTGGTCCGGGACGACGTGACCCTGT
TCATCAGCGCGGTCCAGGACCAGGTGGTGCCGGACAACACCCTGGCCTGGGTGTGGGTGCGCGGCCTGGA
CGAGCTGTACGCCGAGTGGTCGGAGGTCGTGTCCACGAACTTCCGGGACGCCTCCGGGCCGGCCATGACC
GAGATCGGCGAGCAGCCGTGGGGGCGGGAGTTCGCCCTGCGCGACCCGGCCGGCAACTGCGTGCACTTCG
TGGCCGAGGAGCAGGACTGACACGTGCTACGAGATTTCGATTCCACCGCCGCCTTCTATGAAAGGTTGGG
CTTCGGAATCGTTTTCCGGGACGCCGGCTGGATGATCCTCCAGCGCGGGGATCTCATGCTGGAGTTCTTC
GCCCACCCCAACTTGTTTATTGCAGCTTATAATGGTTACAAATAAAGCAATAGCATCACAAATTTCACAA
ATAAAGCATTTTTTTCACTGCATTCTAGTTGTGGTTTGTCCAAACTCATCAATGTATCTTATCATGTCTG
TATACCGTCGACCTCTAGCTAGAGCTTGGCGTAATCATGGTCATAGCTGTTTCCTGTGTGAAATTGTTAT
CCGCTCACAATTCCACACAACATACGAGCCGGAAGCATAAAGTGTAAAGCCTGGGGTGCCTAATGAGTGA
GCTAACTCACATTAATTGCGTTGCGCTCACTGCCCGCTTTCCAGTCGGGAAACCTGTCGTGCCAGCTGCA
TTAATGAATCGGCCAACGCGCGGGGAGAGGCGGTTTGCGTATTGGGCGCTCTTCCGCTTCCTCGCTCACT
GACTCGCTGCGCTCGGTCGTTCGGCTGCGGCGAGCGGTATCAGCTCACTCAAAGGCGGTAATACGGTTAT
CCACAGAATCAGGGGATAACGCAGGAAAGAACATGTGAGCAAAAGGCCAGCAAAAGGCCAGGAACCGTAA
AAAGGCCGCGTTGCTGGCGTTTTTCCATAGGCTCCGCCCCCCTGACGAGCATCACAAAAATCGACGCTCA
AGTCAGAGGTGGCGAAACCCGACAGGACTATAAAGATACCAGGCGTTTCCCCCTGGAAGCTCCCTCGTGC
GCTCTCCTGTTCCGACCCTGCCGCTTACCGGATACCTGTCCGCCTTTCTCCCTTCGGGAAGCGTGGCGCT
TTCTCATAGCTCACGCTGTAGGTATCTCAGTTCGGTGTAGGTCGTTCGCTCCAAGCTGGGCTGTGTGCAC
GAACCCCCCGTTCAGCCCGACCGCTGCGCCTTATCCGGTAACTATCGTCTTGAGTCCAACCCGGTAAGAC
ACGACTTATCGCCACTGGCAGCAGCCACTGGTAACAGGATTAGCAGAGCGAGGTATGTAGGCGGTGCTAC
AGAGTTCTTGAAGTGGTGGCCTAACTACGGCTACACTAGAAGAACAGTATTTGGTATCTGCGCTCTGCTG
AAGCCAGTTACCTTCGGAAAAAGAGTTGGTAGCTCTTGATCCGGCAAACAAACCACCGCTGGTAGCGGTG
GTTTTTTTGTTTGCAAGCAGCAGATTACGCGCAGAAAAAAAGGATCTCAAGAAGATCCTTTGATCTTTTC
TACGGGGTCTGACGCTCAGTGGAACGAAAACTCACGTTAAGGGATTTTGGTCATGAGATTATCAAAAAGG
ATCTTCACCTAGATCCTTTTAAATTAAAAATGAAGTTTTAAATCAATCTAAAGTATATATGAGTAAACTT
GGTCTGACAGTTACCAATGCTTAATCAGTGAGGCACCTATCTCAGCGATCTGTCTATTTCGTTCATCCAT
AGTTGCCTGACTCCCCGTCGTGTAGATAACTACGATACGGGAGGGCTTACCATCTGGCCCCAGTGCTGCA
ATGATACCGCGAGACCCACGCTCACCGGCTCCAGATTTATCAGCAATAAACCAGCCAGCCGGAAGGGCCG
AGCGCAGAAGTGGTCCTGCAACTTTATCCGCCTCCATCCAGTCTATTAATTGTTGCCGGGAAGCTAGAGT
AAGTAGTTCGCCAGTTAATAGTTTGCGCAACGTTGTTGCCATTGCTACAGGCATCGTGGTGTCACGCTCG
TCGTTTGGTATGGCTTCATTCAGCTCCGGTTCCCAACGATCAAGGCGAGTTACATGATCCCCCATGTTGT
GCAAAAAAGCGGTTAGCTCCTTCGGTCCTCCGATCGTTGTCAGAAGTAAGTTGGCCGCAGTGTTATCACT
CATGGTTATGGCAGCACTGCATAATTCTCTTACTGTCATGCCATCCGTAAGATGCTTTTCTGTGACTGGT
GAGTACTCAACCAAGTCATTCTGAGAATAGTGTATGCGGCGACCGAGTTGCTCTTGCCCGGCGTCAATAC
GGGATAATACCGCGCCACATAGCAGAACTTTAAAAGTGCTCATCATTGGAAAACGTTCTTCGGGGCGAAA
ACTCTCAAGGATCTTACCGCTGTTGAGATCCAGTTCGATGTAACCCACTCGTGCACCCAACTGATCTTCA
GCATCTTTTACTTTCACCAGCGTTTCTGGGTGAGCAAAAACAGGAAGGCAAAATGCCGCAAAAAAGGGAA
TAAGGGCGACACGGAAATGTTGAATACTCATACTCTTCCTTTTTCAATATTATTGAAGCATTTATCAGGG
TTATTGTCTCATGAGCGGATACATATTTGAATGTATTTAGAAAAATAAACAAATAGGGGTTCCGCGCACA
TTTCCCCGAAAAGTGCCACCTGACGTCGACGGATCGGGAGATCTCCCGATCCCCTATGGTGCACTCTCAG
TACAATCTGCTCTGATGCCGCATAGTTAAGCCAGTATCTGCTCCCTGCTTGTGTGTTGGAGGTCGCTGAG
TAGTGCGCGAGCAAAATTTAAGCTACAACAAGGCAAGGCTTGACCGACAATTGCATGAAGAATCTGCTTA
GGGTTAGGCGTTTTGCGCTGCTTCGCGATGTACGGGCCAGATATACGCGTTGACATTGATTATTGACTAG
TTATTAATAGTAATCAATTACGGGGTCATTAGTTCATAGCCCATATATGGAGTTCCGCGTTACATAACTT
ACGGTAAATGGCCCGCCTGGCTGACCGCCCAACGACCCCCGCCCATTGACGTCAATAATGACGTATGTTC
CCATAGTAACGCCAATAGGGACTTTCCATTGACGTCAATGGGTGGAGTATTTACGGTAAACTGCCCACTT
GGCAGTACATCAAGTGTATCATATGCCAAGTACGCCCCCTATTGACGTCAATGACGGTAAATGGCCCGCC
TGGCATTATGCCCAGTACATGACCTTATGGGACTTTCCTACTTGGCAGTACATCTACGTATTAGTCATCG
CTATTACCATGGTGATGCGGTTTTGGCAGTACATCAATGGGCGTGGATAGCGGTTTGACTCACGGGGATT
TCCAAGTCTCCACCCCATTGACGTCAATGGGAGTTTGTTTTGGCACCAAAATCAACGGGACTTTCCAAAA
TGTCGTAACAACTCCGCCCCATTGACGCAAATGGGCGGTAGGCGTGTACGGTGGGAGGTCTATATAAGCA
GCGCGTTTTGCCTGTACTGGGTCTCTCTGGTTAGACCAGATCTGAGCCTGGGAGCTCTCTGGCTAACTAG
GGAACCCACTGCTTAAGCCTCAATAAAGCTTGCCTTGAGTGCTTCAAGTAGTGTGTGCCCGTCTGTTGTG
TGACTCTGGTAACTAGAGATCCCTCAGACCCTTTTAGTCAGTGTGGAAAATCTCTAGCAGTGGCGCCCGA
ACAGGGACTTGAAAGCGAAAGGGAAACCAGAGGAGCTCTCTCGACGCAGGACTCGGCTTGCTGAAGCGCG
CACGGCAAGAGGCGAGGGGCGGCGACTGGTGAGTACGCCAAAAATTTTGACTAGCGGAGGCTAGAAGGAG
AGAGATGGGTGCGAGAGCGTCAGTATTAAGCGGGGGAGAATTAGATCGCGATGGGAAAAAATTCGGTTAA
GGCCAGGGGGAAAGAAAAAATATAAATTAAAACATATAGTATGGGCAAGCAGGGAGCTAGAACGATTCGC
AGTTAATCCTGGCCTGTTAGAAACATCAGAAGGCTGTAGACAAATACTGGGACAGCTACAACCATCCCTT
CAGACAGGATCAGAAGAACTTAGATCATTATATAATACAGTAGCAACCCTCTATTGTGTGCATCAAAGGA
TAGAGATAAAAGACACCAAGGAAGCTTTAGACAAGATAGAGGAAGAGCAAAACAAAAGTAAGACCACCGC
ACAGCAAGCGGCCGCTGATCTTCAGACCTGGAGGAGGAGATATGAGGGACAATTGGAGAAGTGAATTATA
TAAATATAAAGTAGTAAAAATTGAACCATTAGGAGTAGCACCCACCAAGGCAAAGAGAAGAGTGGTGCAG
AGAGAAAAAAGAGCAGTGGGAATAGGAGCTTTGTTCCTTGGGTTCTTGGGAGCAGCAGGAAGCACTATGG
GCGCAGCGTCAATGACGCTGACGGTACAGGCCAGACAATTATTGTCTGGTATAGTGCAGCAGCAGAACAA
TTTGCTGAGGGCTATTGAGGCGCAACAGCATCTGTTGCAACTCACAGTCTGGGGCATCAAGCAGCTCCAG
GCAAGAATCCTGGCTGTGGAAAGATACCTAAAGGATCAACAGCTCCTGGGGATTTGGGGTTGCTCTGGAA
AACTCATTTGCACCACTGCTGTGCCTTGGAATGCTAGTTGGAGTAATAAATCTCTGGAACAGATTTGGAA
TCACACGACCTGGATGGAGTGGGACAGAGAAATTAACAATTACACAAGCTTAATACACTCCTTAATTGAA
GAATCGCAAAACCAGCAAGAAAAGAATGAACAAGAATTATTGGAATTAGATAAATGGGCAAGTTTGTGGA
ATTGGTTTAACATAACAAATTGGCTGTGGTATATAAAATTATTCATAATGATAGTAGGAGGCTTGGTAGG
TTTAAGAATAGTTTTTGCTGTACTTTCTATAGTGAATAGAGTTAGGCAGGGATATTCACCATTATCGTTT
CAGACCCACCTCCCAACCCCGAGGGGACCCGACAGGCCCGAAGGAATAGAAGAAGAAGGTGGAGAGAGAG
ACAGAGACAGATCCATTCGATTAGTGAACGGATCGGCACTGCGTGCGCCAATTCTGCAGACAAATGGCAG
TATTCATCCACAATTTTAAAAGAAAAGGGGGGATTGGGGGGTACAGTGCAGGGGAAAGAATAGTAGACAT
AATAGCAACAGACATACAAACTAAAGAATTACAAAAACAAATTACAAAAATTCAAAATTTTCGGGTTTAT
TACAGGGACAGCAGAGATCCAGTTTGGTTAATTAACCATGGAATTCGAACGCTGACGTCATCAACCCGCT
CCAAGGAATCGCGGGCCCAGTGTCACTAGGCGGGAACACCCAGCGCGCGTGCGCCCTGGCAGGAAGATGG
CTGTGAGGGACAGGGGAGTGGCGCCCTGCAATATTTGCATGTCGCTATGTGTTCTGGGAAATCACCATAA
ACGTGAAATGTCTTTGGATTTGGGAATCTTATAAGTCCCTATCAGTGATAGAGATTCCCGGAGCTGGACG
GGTACGAGCGTTTTAGAGCTAGAAATAGCAAGTTAAAATAAGGCTAGTCCGTTATCAACTTGAAAAAGTG
GCACCGAGTCGGTGCTTTTTTTTTAATTAACCCGTGTCGGCTCCAGATCTGGCCTCCGCGCCGGGTTTTG
GCGCCTCCCGCGGGCGCCCCCCTCCTCACGGCGAGCGCTGCCACGTCAGACGAAGGGCGCAGCGAGCGTC
CTGATCCTTCCGCCCGGACGCTCAGGACAGCGGCCCGCTGCTCATAAGACTCGGCCTTAGAACCCCAGTA
TCAGCAGAAGGACATTTTAGGACGGGACTTGGGTGACTCTAGGGCACTGGTTTTCTTTCCAGAGAGCGGA
ACAGGCGAGGAAAAGTAGTCCCTTCTCGGCGATTCTGCGGAGGGATCTCCGTGGGGCGGTGAACGCCGAT
GATTATATAAGGACGCGCCGGGTGTGGCACAGCTAGTTCCGTCGCAGCCGGGATTTGGGTCGCGGTTCTT
GTTTGTGGATCGCTGTGATCGTCACTTGGTGAGTAGCGGGCTGCTGGGCTGGCCGGGGCTTTCGTGGCCG
CCGGGCCGCTCGGTGGGACGGAAGCGTGTGGAGAGACCGCCAAGGGCTGTAGTCTGGGTCCGCGAGCAAG
GTTGCCCTGAACTGGGGGTTGGGGGGAGCGCAGCAAAATGGCGGCTGTTCCCGAGTCTTGAATGGAAGAC
GCTTGTGAGGCGGGCTGTGAGGTCGTTGAAACAAGGTGGGGGGCATGGTGGGCGGCAAGAACCCAAGGTC
TTGAGGCCTTCGCTAATGCGGGAAAGCTCTTATTCGGGTGAGATGGGCTGGGGCACCATCTGGGGACCCT
GACGTGAAGTTTGTCACTGACTGGAGAACTCGGTTTGTCGTCTGTTGCGGGGGCGGCAGTTATGGCGGTG
CCGTTGGGCAGTGCACCCGTACCTTTGGGAGCGCGCGCCCTCGTCGTGTCGTGACGTCACCCGTTCTGTT
GGCTTATAATGCAGGGTGGGGCCACCTGCCGGTAGGTGTGCGGTAGGCTTTTCTCCGTCGCAGGACGCAG
GGTTCGGGCCTAGGGTAGGCTCTCCTGAATCGACAGGCGCCGGACCTCTGGTGAGGGGAGGGATAAGTGA
GGCGTCAGTTTCTTTGGTCGGTTTTATGTACCTATCTTCTTAAGTAGCTGAAGCTCCGGTTTTGAACTAT
GCGCTCGGGGTTGGCGAGTGTGTTTTGTGAAGTTTTTTAGGCACCTTTTGAAATGTAATCATTTGGGTCA
ATATGTAATTTTCAGTGTTAGACTAGTAAATTGTCCGCTAAATTCTGGCCGTTTTTGGCTTTTTTGTTAG
ACGAAGCTTGGGCTGCAGGTCGACTCTAGAGGATCCACCATGTCCAGACTGGACAAGAGCAAAGTCATCA
ACTCTGCCTTGGAGCTCCTGAATGAAGTTGGCATTGAGGGCTTGACCACCAGGAAGCTGGCCCAGAAGCT
GGGTGTGGAGCAGCCTACCCTGTACTGGCATGTGAAGAACAAGAGGGCTCTGCTTGATGCCCTGGCCATT
GAGATGTTGGACAGGCACCACACCCACTTCTGCCCTCTGGAAGGGGAGTCCTGGCAGGACTTCCTGAGGA
ACAATGCCAAGAGCTTCAGATGTGCCTTGCTCTCCCACCGGGATGGTGCCAAAGTTCACTTGGGCACCAG
GCCTACAGAGAAGCAGTATGAGACCCTGGAGAACCAGCTGGCATTCCTGTGCCAACAAGGCTTCTCCCTG
GAAAATGCCTTGTATGCCCTCTCTGCTGTGGGCCACTTCACCTTGGGCTGTGTGCTGGAGGACCAGGAGC
ACCAAGTTGCCAAGGAGGAGAGGGAGACCCCCACCACTGACTCCATGCCACCACTGCTGCGGCAAGCTAT
TGAGTTGTTTGACCACCAAGGGGCTGAGCCTGCATTCCTTTTTGGCCTGGAACTGATCATCTGTGGCCTG
GAAAAGCAGCTGAAATGTGAGTCTGGCTCTGGGTCCGGTGAGGGCAGAGGAAGTCTGCTAACATGCGGTG
ACGTCGAGGAGAATCCTGGCCCAATGGTGAGCAAGGGCGAGGAGCTGTTCACCGGGGTGGTGCCCATCCT
GGTCGAGCTGGACGGCGACGTAAACGGCCACAAGTTCAGCGTGTCCGGCGAGGGCGAGGGCGATGCCACC
TACGGCAAGCTGACCCTGAAGTTCATCTGCACCACCGGCAAGCTGCCCGTGCCCTGGCCCACCCTCGTGA
CCACCCTGACCTACGGCGTGCAGTGCTTCAGCCGCTACCCCGACCACATGAAGCAGCACGACTTCTTCAA
GTCCGCCATGCCCGAAGGCTACGTCCAGGAGCGCACCATCTTCTTCAAGGACGACGGCAACTACAAGACC
CGCGCCGAGGTGAAGTTCGAGGGCGACACCCTGGTGAACCGCATCGAGCTGAAGGGCATCGACTTCAAGG
AGGACGGCAACATCCTGGGGCACAAGCTGGAGTACAACTACAACAGCCACAACGTCTATATCATGGCCGA
CAAGCAGAAGAACGGCATCAAGGTGAACTTCAAGATCCGCCACAACATCGAGGACGGCAGCGTGCAGCTC
GCCGACCACTACCAGCAGAACACCCCCATCGGCGACGGCCCCGTGCTGCTGCCCGACAACCACTACCTGA
GCACCCAGTCCGCCCTGAGCAAAGACCCCAACGAGAAGCGCGATCACATGGTCCTGCTGGAGTTCGTGAC
CGCCGCCGGGATCACTCTCGGCATGGACGAGCTGTACAAGTAAAGCGGCCGCGATCTACAATTCGATATC
AAGCTTATCGATAATCAACCTCTGGATTACAAAATTTGTGAAAGATTGACTGGTATTCTTAACTATGTTG
CTCCTTTTACGCTATGTGGATACGCTGCTTTAATGCCTTTGTATCATGCTATTGCTTCCCGTATGGCTTT
CATTTTCTCCTCCTTGTATAAATCCTGGTTGCTGTCTCTTTATGAGGAGTTGTGGCCCGTTGTCAGGCAA
CGTGGCGTGGTGTGCACTGTGTTTGCTGACGCAACCCCCACTGGTTGGGGCATTGCCACCACCTGTCAGC
TCCTTTCCGGGACTTTCGCTTTCCCCCTCCCTATTGCCACGGCGGAACTCATCGCCGCCTGCCTTGCCCG
CTGCTGGACAGGGGCTCGGCTGTTGGGCACTGACAATTCCGTGGTGTTGTCGGGGAAATCATCGTCCTTT
CCTTGGCTGCTCGCCTGTGTTGCCACCTGGATTCTGCGCGGGACGTCCTTCTGCTACGTCCCTTCGGCCC
TCAATCCAGCGGACCTTCCTTCCCGCGGCCTGCTGCCGGCTCTGCGGCCTCTTCCGCGTCTTCGCCTTCG
CCCTCAGACGAGTCGGATCTCCCTTTGGGCCGCCTCCCCGCATCGAGACCTAGAAAAACATGGAGCAATC
ACAAGTAGCAATACAGCAGCTACCAATGCTGATTGTGCCTGGCTAGAAGCACAAGAGGAGGAGGAGGTGG
GTTTTCCAGTCACACCTCAGGTACCTTTAAGACCAATGACTTACAAGGCAGCTGTAGATCTTAGCCACTT
TTTAAAAGAAAAGGGGGGACTGGAAGGGCTAATTCACTCCCAACGAAGACAAGATATCCTTGATCTGTGG
ATCTACCACACACAAGGCTACTTCCCTGATTGGCAGAACTACACACCAGGGCCAGGGATCAGATATCCAC
TGACCTTTGGATGGTGCTACAAGCTAGTACCAGTTGAGCAAGAGAAGGTAGAAGAAGCCAATGAAGGAGA
GAACACCCGCTTGTTACACCCTGTGAGCCTGCATGGGATGGATGACCCGGAGAGAGAAGTATTAGAGTGG
AGGTTTGACAGCCGCCTAGCATTTCATCACATGGCCCGAGAGCTGCATCCGGACT
Features (pLannotate 1.2.2; 35 found; start..end, strand, type, name):
      6..186     +  LTR            5' LTR (truncated): truncated 5' long terminal repeat (LTR) from HIV-1
    218..442     +  polyA_signal   bGH poly(A) signal: bovine growth hormone polyadenylation signal
    446..467     +  promoter       SV40 promoter (fragment): SV40 enhancer and early promoter
    488..916     +  rep_origin     f1 ori (sequence partly withheld): f1 bacteriophage origin of replication; arrow indicates direction of (+) strand synthesis
    930..1259    +  promoter       SV40 promoter: SV40 enhancer and early promoter
   1307..1354    +  promoter       EM7 promoter: synthetic bacterial promoter&nbsp
   1373..1747    +  CDS            BleoR: antibiotic-binding protein; Sh ble from Streptoalloteichus hindustanus; confers resistance to bleomycin, phleomycin, and Zeocin™
   1757..1882    +  CDS            ble (fragment): BLE_KLEPN - Experimental evidence at protein level: Swiss-Prot protein existence level 1. Binding protein with a strong affinity to the bleomycin family of antibiotics. Binds to CL990; an antimitotic-antibiotic compound. From Klebsiella pneumoniae.
   1877..1998    +  polyA_signal   SV40 poly(A) signal: SV40 polyadenylation signal
   2069..2091    -  protein_bind   lac operator (fragment): The lac repressor binds to the lac operator to inhibit transcription in E. coli. This inhibition can be relieved by adding lactose or isopropyl-β-D-thiogalactopyranoside (IPTG). lac repressor encoded by lacI
   2095..2125    -  promoter       lac promoter: promoter for the E. coli lac operon
   2140..2161    -  protein_bind   CAP binding site: CAP binding activates transcription in the presence of cAMP. E. coli catabolite activator protein
   2174..2266    -  CDS            lacI (fragment): lac repressor; lacI; The lac repressor binds to the lac operator to inhibit transcription in E. coli. This inhibition can be relieved by adding lactose or isopropyl-β-D-thiogalactopyranoside (IPTG).
   2449..3037    -  rep_origin     ori: high-copy-number ColE1/pMB1/pBR322/pUC origin of replication
   3208..4068    -  CDS            AmpR: β-lactamase; bla; confers resistance to ampicillin, carbenicillin, and related antibiotics
   4069..4173    -  promoter       AmpR promoter: bla
   4232..4284    -  misc_feature   bom (fragment): basis of mobility region from pBR322
   4439..4818    +  enhancer       CMV enhancer: human cytomegalovirus immediate early enhancer
   4819..5018    +  promoter       CMV promoter: human cytomegalovirus (CMV) immediate early promoter
   5036..5216    +  LTR            5' LTR (truncated): truncated 5' long terminal repeat (LTR) from HIV-1
   5263..5388    +  misc_feature   HIV-1 Ψ: packaging signal of human immunodeficiency virus type 1
   5372..5735    +  CDS            HIV-1 gag (fragment): gag protein from human immunodeficiency virus 1; gag
   5881..6114    +  misc_feature   RRE: The Rev response element (RRE) of HIV-1 allows for Rev-dependent mRNA export from the nucleus to the cytoplasm.
   6491..6591    +  CDS            Rev (fragment): human immunodeficiency virus 1 (HIV-1) Rev protein; rev; enhances nuclear export of unspliced and incompletely spliced viral mRNAs
   6641..6758    +  misc_feature   cPPT/CTS: central polypurine tract and central termination sequence of HIV-1
   6814..7013    +  promoter       H1 promoter (fragment): human H1 RNA promoter
   7013..7033    +  promoter       PLtetO-1 promoter (fragment): modified phage lambda PL promoter with tet operator sites (Lutz and Bujard, 1997)
   7057..7132    +  misc_RNA       gRNA scaffold: guide RNA scaffold for the Streptococcus pyogenes CRISPR/Cas9 system
   7168..8379    +  promoter       UbC promoter: human ubiquitin C promoter
   8390..8413    -  misc_feature   MCS (fragment): pUC18/19 multiple cloning site
   8417..9037    +  CDS            tetR: TETR2_ECOLX - Experimental evidence at protein level: Swiss-Prot protein existence level 1. TetR is the repressor of the tetracycline resistance element; its N-terminal region forms a helix-turn-helix structure and binds DNA. Binding of tetracycline to TetR reduces the repressor affinity for the tetracycline resistance gene (tetA) promoter operator sites. From Escherichia coli.
   9101..9820    +  CDS            EGFP: the original enhanced GFP (Yang et al., 1996) mammalian codon-optimized
   9837..9860    +  misc_feature   MCS (fragment): pBluescript multiple cloning site
   9860..10448   +  misc_feature   WPRE: woodchuck hepatitis virus posttranscriptional regulatory element
  10373..10951   +  CDS            nef (fragment): NEF_HV112 - Experimental evidence at protein level: Swiss-Prot protein existence level 1. Extracellular Nef protein targets CD4(+) T-lymphocytes for apoptosis by interacting with CXCR4 surface receptors. From Human immunodeficiency virus type 1 group M subtype B (isolate PCV12) (HIV-1).
