[The description below was written by a language model from this plasmid's Addgene catalogue record and pLannotate feature annotations shown in this document.]
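Description:
FgH1tUTG_huMcl-1.1 is a lentiviral CRISPR guide RNA vector of about 11 kb, built on the FUGW backbone, for doxycycline/tetracycline-regulated expression of a single guide RNA targeting human MCL1. It is propagated in E. coli through a high-copy pUC-type origin with ampicillin selection. The backbone also carries an f1 origin and an SV40/EM7-driven bleomycin/Zeocin resistance cassette lying outside the viral genome.

Viral RNA is transcribed from a CMV enhancer/promoter fused to a truncated HIV-1 5' LTR. This is followed by the Ψ packaging signal with a partial gag sequence, the RRE for Rev-dependent export, and the cPPT/CTS. The annotated 3' end includes nef-derived sequence and a truncated LTR followed by a bGH polyadenylation signal, because the sequence numbering begins within this region of the circular plasmid.

The payload has two units. The first is the H1t promoter, a human H1 Pol III promoter carrying a tet operator element. It drives the MCL1-specific spacer, which was cloned through BsmBI sites destroyed in the process, fused to the S. pyogenes Cas9 gRNA scaffold. The second unit is a human ubiquitin C promoter expressing the Tet repressor and EGFP, followed by a WPRE to boost expression. The short gap between the two reading frames suggests a linker or self-cleaving peptide, but none is annotated.

TetR constitutively represses the H1t promoter until a tetracycline analogue releases it, so guide expression is inducible, while EGFP marks transduced cells. The vector does not encode Cas9, which must be supplied separately. Its recorded purpose is inducible expression of the huMcl-1.1 guide with a GFP reporter, allowing temporally controlled disruption of MCL1 in human cells.
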