Addgene plasmid #85530: FgH1tUTG_huMcl-1.1
Purpose: Inducible expression of guide RNA (huMcl-1.1) with fluorescent GFP reporter
Depositing lab: Marco Herold. Depositing organization: Walter and Eliza Hall Institute of Medical Research. Publication: An inducible lentiviral guide RNA platform enables the identification of tumor-essential genes and tumor-promoting mutations in vivo. Aubrey BJ, Kelly GL, Kueh AJ, Brennan MS, O'Connor L, Milla L, Wilcox S, Tai L, Strasser A, Herold MJ. Cell Rep. 2015 Mar 3;10(8):1422-32. doi: 10.1016/j.celrep.2015.02.002. Epub 2015 Feb 26. PubMed 25732831.
Backbone
  Vector backbone: FUGW
  Backbone manufacturer: David Baltimore
  Total vector size (bp): 10957
  Vector type: Mammalian Expression, Lentiviral, CRISPR
Growth in bacteria
  Bacterial resistance: Ampicillin, 100 μg/mL
  Growth temperature: 37°C
  Growth strain: NEB Stable
  Copy number: High Copy
Gene/Insert
  Gene/Insert name: hu Mcl-1.1
  gRNA/shRNA sequence: TCCCGGAGCTGGACGGGTACGAGC
  Species: H. sapiens (human)
  Entrez Gene: MCL1 (a.k.a. BCL2L3, EAT, MCL1-ES, MCL1L, MCL1S, Mcl-1, TM, bcl2-L-3, mcl1/EAT)
  Promoter: H1t
  Cloning method: Restriction Enzyme; 5′ cloning site BsmB1 (destroyed during cloning); 3′ cloning site BsmB1 (destroyed during cloning)
  Sequencing primers: 5′ CAGACATACAAACTAAAGAAT
Terms and licenses: Academic/Nonprofit Terms; Industry Terms: Not Available to Industry
How to cite: FgH1tUTG_huMcl-1.1 was a gift from Marco Herold (Addgene plasmid # 85530 ; http://n2t.net/addgene:85530 ; RRID:Addgene_85530)
